>Addgene plasmid #111673 | MAC_C_PLRKT | addgene full sequence | sequence record 212398 | Addgene NGS Result
TATACGCGTTGACATTGATTATTGACTAGTTATTAATAGTAATCAATTACGGGGTCATTAGTTCATAGCC
CATATATGGAGTTCCGCGTTACATAACTTACGGTAAATGGCCCGCCTGGCTGACCGCCCAACGACCCCCG
CCCATTGACGTCAATAATGACGTATGTTCCCATAGTAACGCCAATAGGGACTTTCCATTGACGTCAATGG
GTGGAGTATTTACGGTAAACTGCCCACTTGGCAGTACATCAAGTGTATCATATGCCAAGTACGCCCCCTA
TTGACGTCAATGACGGTAAATGGCCCGCCTGGCATTATGCCCAGTACATGACCTTATGGGACTTTCCTAC
TTGGCAGTACATCTACGTATTAGTCATCGCTATTACCATGGTGATGCGGTTTTGGCAGTACATCAATGGG
CGTGGATAGCGGTTTGACTCACGGGGATTTCCAAGTCTCCACCCCATTGACGTCAATGGGAGTTTGTTTT
GGCACCAAAATCAACGGGACTTTCCAAAATGTCGTAACAACTCCGCCCCATTGACGCAAATGGGCGGTAG
GCGTGTACGGTGGGAGGTCTATATAAGCAGAGCTCTCCCTATCAGTGATAGAGATCTCCCTATCAGTGAT
AGAGATCGTCGACGAGCTCGTTTAGTGAACCGTCAGATCGCCTGGAGACGCCATCCACGCTGTTTTGACC
TCCATAGAAGACACCGGGACCGATCCAGCCTCCGGACTCTAGCGTTTAAACTTAAGCTTGGTACCGAGCT
CGGATCCACTAGTCCAGTGTGGTGGAATTCTGCAGATATCAACAAGTTTGTACAAAAAAGTTGGCATGGG
GTTTATATTTTCAAAATCTATGAATGAAAGCATGAAAAATCAAAAGGAGTTCATGCTTATGAATGCTCGA
CTTCAGCTGGAAAGGCAGCTCATCATGCAGAGTGAAATGAGGGAAAGACAAATGGCCATGCAGATTGCGT
GGTCTCGGGAATTCCTCAAATATTTTGGAACTTTTTTTGGCCTTGCAGCCATCTCTTTAACAGCTGGAGC
GATTAAAAAAAAGAAGCCAGCCTTCCTGGTCCCGATTGTTCCATTAAGCTTTATCCTCACCTACCAGTAT
GACTTGGGCTATGGAACCCTTTTAGAAAGAATGAAAGGTGAAGCTGAGGACATACTGGAAACAGAAAAGA
GTAAATTGCAGCTGCCAAGAGGAATGATCACTTTTGAAAGCATTGAAAAAGCCAGAAAGGAACAGAGTAG
ATTCTTCATAGACAAATGCCCAACTTTCTTGTACAAAGTGGTTGATATCAAGGCCGCCGACATCACCAGC
CTGTACAAGAAAGTGGGGTGGAGCCATCCCCAGTTCGAGAAGGGCGGAGGATCTGGCGGCGGAAGCGGCG
GAGGAAGCTGGTCCCACCCTCAGTTTGAGAAAGGCACCGAGCTGGGCAGCACCATGGCCAGCTACCCCTA
CGACGTGCCCGACTACGCCAAGGACAACACCGTGCCCCTGAAGCTGATCGCCCTGCTGGCCAACGGCGAG
TTCCACTCTGGCGAGCAGCTGGGCGAGACACTGGGCATGAGCAGAGCCGCCATCAACAAGCACATCCAGA
CCCTGCGGGACTGGGGCGTGGACGTGTTCACAGTGCCCGGCAAGGGCTACAGCCTGCCCGAGCCCATCCA
GCTGCTGAACGCCAAGCAGATCCTGGGCCAGCTGGATGGCGGATCTGTGGCCGTGCTGCCCGTGATCGAC
AGCACCAACCAGTATCTGCTCGACCGGATCGGCGAGCTGAAGTCCGGCGACGCCTGTATCGCCGAGTACC
AGCAGGCCGGCAGAGGCGGCAGGGGCAGAAAGTGGTTCAGCCCCTTCGGCGCCAACCTGTACCTGAGCAT
GTTCTGGAGACTGGAACAGGGCCCAGCCGCCGCTATTGGCCTGAGCCTGGTCATCGGCATCGTGATGGCC
GAGGTGCTGCGGAAGCTGGGCGCCGACAAAGTGCGCGTGAAGTGGCCCAACGACCTGTATCTGCAGGACC
GGAAGCTGGCCGGCATCCTGGTGGAACTGACCGGCAAAACAGGCGACGCCGCCCAGATCGTGATCGGCGC
TGGCATCAACATGGCCATGCGGCGGGTGGAAGAGAGCGTGGTCAACCAGGGCTGGATCACCCTGCAGGAA
GCCGGCATCAACCTGGACCGGAACACCCTGGCCGCCATGCTGATCAGAGAGCTGAGAGCCGCCCTGGAAC
TGTTCGAGCAGGAAGGCCTGGCCCCCTACCTGAGCAGATGGGAGAAGCTGGACAACTTCATCAACCGGCC
CGTGAAACTGATCATCGGCGACAAAGAGATCTTCGGCATCAGCCGGGGCATCGACAAGCAGGGGGCCCTG
CTCCTGGAACAGGACGGCATCATCAAGCCCTGGATGGGCGGCGAGATCAGCCTGCGGAGCGCCGAGAAGT
GATGACTCGAGTCTAGAGGGCCCGTTTAAACCCGCTGATCAGCCTCGACTGTGCCTTCTAGTTGCCAGCC
ATCTGTTGTTTGCCCCTCCCCCGTGCCTTCCTTGACCCTGGAAGGTGCCACTCCCACTGTCCTTTCCTAA
TAAAATGAGGAAATTGCATCGCATTGTCTGAGTAGGTGTCATTCTATTCTGGGGGGTGGGGTGGGGCAGG
ACAGCAAGGGGGAGGATTGGGAAGACAATAGCAGGCATGCTGGGGATGCGGTGGGCTCTATGGCTTCTGA
GGCGGAAAGAACCAGCTGGGGCTCTAGGGGGTATCCCC
[124 nt withheld, positions 2769-2892]
C
[91 nt withheld, positions 2894-2984]
AGGGTGATGGTTCACGTACCTAGAAGTTCCTATTCCGAAGTTCCTATTCTCTAGAAAGTATAGGAACTTC
CTTGGCCAAAAAGCCTGAACTCACCGCGACGTCTGTCGAGAAGTTTCTGATCGAAAAGTTCGACAGCGTC
TCCGACCTGATGCAGCTCTCGGAGGGCGAAGAATCTCGTGCTTTCAGCTTCGATGTAGGAGGGCGTGGAT
ATGTCCTGCGGGTAAATAGCTGCGCCGATGGTTTCTACAAAGATCGTTATGTTTATCGGCACTTTGCATC
GGCCGCGCTCCCGATTCCGGAAGTGCTTGACATTGGGGAATTCAGCGAGAGCCTGACCTATTGCATCTCC
CGCCGTGCACAGGGTGTCACGTTGCAAGACCTGCCTGAAACCGAACTGCCCGCTGTTCTGCAGCCGGTCG
CGGAGGCCATGGATGCGATCGCTGCGGCCGATCTTAGCCAGACGAGCGGGTTCGGCCCATTCGGACCGCA
AGGAATCGGTCAATACACTACATGGCGTGATTTCATATGCGCGATTGCTGATCCCCATGTGTATCACTGG
CAAACTGTGATGGACGACACCGTCAGTGCGTCCGTCGCGCAGGCTCTCGATGAGCTGATGCTTTGGGCCG
AGGACTGCCCCGAAGTCCGGCACCTCGTGCACGCGGATTTCGGCTCCAACAATGTCCTGACGGACAATGG
CCGCATAACAGCGGTCATTGACTGGAGCGAGGCGATGTTCGGGGATTCCCAATACGAGGTCGCCAACATC
TTCTTCTGGAGGCCGTGGTTGGCTTGTATGGAGCAGCAGACGCGCTACTTCGAGCGGAGGCATCCGGAGC
TTGCAGGATCGCCGCGGCTCCGGGCGTATATGCTCCGCATTGGTCTTGACCAACTCTATCAGAGCTTGGT
TGACGGCAATTTCGATGATGCAGCTTGGGCGCAGGGTCGATGCGACGCAATCGTCCGATCCGGAGCCGGG
ACTGTCGGGCGTACACAAATCGCCCGCAGAAGCGCGGCCGTCTGGACCGATGGCTGTGTAGAAGTACTCG
CCGATAGTGGAAACCGACGCCCCAGCACTCGTCCGAGGGCAAAGGAATAGCACGTACTACGAGATTTCGA
TTCCACCGCCGCCTTCTATGAAAGGTTGGGCTTCGGAATCGTTTTCCGGGACGCCGGCTGGATGATCCTC
CAGCGCGGGGATCTCATGCTGGAGTTCTTCGCCCACCCCAACTTGTTTATTGCAGCTTATAATGGTTACA
AATAAAGCAATAGCATCACAAATTTCACAAATAAAGCATTTTTTTCACTGCATTCTAGTTGTGGTTTGTC
CAAACTCATCAATGTATCTTATCATGTCTGTATACCGTCGACCTCTAGCTAGAGCTTGGCGTAATCATGG
TCATAGCTGTTTCCTGTGTGAAATTGTTATCCGCTCACAATTCCACACAACATACGAGCCGGAAGCATAA
AGTGTAAAGCCTGGGGTGCCTAATGAGTGAGCTAACTCACATTAATTGCGTTGCGCTCACTGCCCGCTTT
CCAGTCGGGAAACCTGTCGTGCCAGCTGCATTAATGAATCGGCCAACGCGCGGGGAGAGGCGGTTTGCGT
ATTGGGCGCTCTTCCGCTTCCTCGCTCACTGACTCGCTGCGCTCGGTCGTTCGGCTGCGGCGAGCGGTAT
CAGCTCACTCAAAGGCGGTAATACGGTTATCCACAGAATCAGGGGATAACGCAGGAAAGAACATGTGAGC
AAAAGGCCAGCAAAAGGCCAGGAACCGTAAAAAGGCCGCGTTGCTGGCGTTTTTCCATAGGCTCCGCCCC
CCTGACGAGCATCACAAAAATCGACGCTCAAGTCAGAGGTGGCGAAACCCGACAGGACTATAAAGATACC
AGGCGTTTCCCCCTGGAAGCTCCCTCGTGCGCTCTCCTGTTCCGACCCTGCCGCTTACCGGATACCTGTC
CGCCTTTCTCCCTTCGGGAAGCGTGGCGCTTTCTCATAGCTCACGCTGTAGGTATCTCAGTTCGGTGTAG
GTCGTTCGCTCCAAGCTGGGCTGTGTGCACGAACCCCCCGTTCAGCCCGACCGCTGCGCCTTATCCGGTA
ACTATCGTCTTGAGTCCAACCCGGTAAGACACGACTTATCGCCACTGGCAGCAGCCACTGGTAACAGGAT
TAGCAGAGCGAGGTATGTAGGCGGTGCTACAGAGTTCTTGAAGTGGTGGCCTAACTACGGCTACACTAGA
AGAACAGTATTTGGTATCTGCGCTCTGCTGAAGCCAGTTACCTTCGGAAAAAGAGTTGGTAGCTCTTGAT
CCGGCAAACAAACCACCGCTGGTAGCGGTGGTTTTTTTGTTTGCAAGCAGCAGATTACGCGCAGAAAAAA
AGGATCTCAAGAAGATCCTTTGATCTTTTCTACGGGGTCTGACGCTCAGTGGAACGAAAACTCACGTTAA
GGGATTTTGGTCATGAGATTATCAAAAAGGATCTTCACCTAGATCCTTTTAAATTAAAAATGAAGTTTTA
AATCAATCTAAAGTATATATGAGTAAACTTGGTCTGACAGTTACCAATGCTTAATCAGTGAGGCACCTAT
CTCAGCGATCTGTCTATTTCGTTCATCCATAGTTGCCTGACTCCCCGTCGTGTAGATAACTACGATACGG
GAGGGCTTACCATCTGGCCCCAGTGCTGCAATGATACCGCGAGACCCACGCTCACCGGCTCCAGATTTAT
CAGCAATAAACCAGCCAGCCGGAAGGGCCGAGCGCAGAAGTGGTCCTGCAACTTTATCCGCCTCCATCCA
GTCTATTAATTGTTGCCGGGAAGCTAGAGTAAGTAGTTCGCCAGTTAATAGTTTGCGCAACGTTGTTGCC
ATTGCTACAGGCATCGTGGTGTCACGCTCGTCGTTTGGTATGGCTTCATTCAGCTCCGGTTCCCAACGAT
CAAGGCGAGTTACATGATCCCCCATGTTGTGCAAAAAAGCGGTTAGCTCCTTCGGTCCTCCGATCGTTGT
CAGAAGTAAGTTGGCCGCAGTGTTATCACTCATGGTTATGGCAGCACTGCATAATTCTCTTACTGTCATG
CCATCCGTAAGATGCTTTTCTGTGACTGGTGAGTACTCAACCAAGTCATTCTGAGAATAGTGTATGCGGC
GACCGAGTTGCTCTTGCCCGGCGTCAATACGGGATAATACCGCGCCACATAGCAGAACTTTAAAAGTGCT
CATCATTGGAAAACGTTCTTCGGGGCGAAAACTCTCAAGGATCTTACCGCTGTTGAGATCCAGTTCGATG
TAACCCACTCGTGCACCCAACTGATCTTCAGCATCTTTTACTTTCACCAGCGTTTCTGGGTGAGCAAAAA
CAGGAAGGCAAAATGCCGCAAAAAAGGGAATAAGGGCGACACGGAAATGTTGAATACTCATACTCTTCCT
TTTTCAATATTATTGAAGCATTTATCAGGGTTATTGTCTCATGAGCGGATACATATTTGAATGTATTTAG
AAAAATAAACAAATAGGGGTTCCGCGCACATTTCCCCGAAAAGTGCCACCTGACGTCGACGGATCGGGAG
ATCTCCCGATCCCCTATGGTGCACTCTCAGTACAATCTGCTCTGATGCCGCATAGTTAAGCCAGTATCTG
CTCCCTGCTTGTGTGTTGGAGGTCGCTGAGTAGTGCGCGAGCAAAATTTAAGCTACAACAAGGCAAGGCT
TGACCGACAATTGCATGAAGAATCTGCTTAGGGTTAGGCGTTTTGCGCTGCTTCGCGATGTACGGGCCAG
A
Features (pLannotate 1.2.2; 24 found; start..end, strand, type, name):
     11..390     +  enhancer       CMV enhancer: human cytomegalovirus immediate early enhancer
    391..594     +  promoter       CMV promoter: human cytomegalovirus (CMV) immediate early promoter
    596..615     +  promoter       PLtetO-1 promoter (fragment): modified phage lambda PL promoter with tet operator sites (Lutz and Bujard, 1997)
    617..636     +  promoter       PLtetO-1 promoter (fragment): modified phage lambda PL promoter with tet operator sites (Lutz and Bujard, 1997)
    644..677     +  promoter       TRE3GV promoter (fragment): 3rd-generation Tet-responsive promoter that can be activated by binding of Tet-On® 3G, optimized for retroviral and lentiviral vectors
    813..830     +  protein_bind   attB1 (fragment): mutant version of attB; core recombination site for the Gateway® BP reaction BP Clonase™
    836..1276    +  CDS            PLGRKT: PLRKT_HUMAN - Also known as C9orf46. Experimental evidence at protein level: Swiss-Prot protein existence level 1. Receptor for plasminogen. Regulates urokinase plasminogen activator-dependent and stimulates tissue-type plasminogen activator- dependent cell surface plasminogen activation. Proposed to be part of a local catecholaminergic cell plasminogen activation system that regulates neuroendocrine prohormone processing. Involved in regulation of inflammatory response; regulates monocyte chemotactic migration and matrix metalloproteinase activation, such as of MMP2 and MMP9. From Homo sapien
   1279..1302    -  protein_bind   attB2: mutant version of attB; recombination site for the Gateway® BP reaction BP Clonase™
   1490..2449    +  CDS            birA: BIRA_ECOLI - Also known as bioR, dhbB. Experimental evidence at protein level: Swiss-Prot protein existence level 1. Acts both as a biotin--[acetyl-CoA-carboxylase] ligase and a biotin-operon repressor. In the presence of ATP, BirA activates biotin to form the BirA-biotinyl-5'-adenylate (BirA-bio-5'-AMP or holoBirA) complex. HoloBirA can either transfer the biotinyl moiety to the biotin carboxyl carrier protein (BCCP) subunit of acetyl-CoA carboxylase, or bind to the biotin operator site and inhibit transcription of the operon. From Escherichia coli (strain K12).
   2499..2723    +  polyA_signal   bGH poly(A) signal: bovine growth hormone polyadenylation signal
   2727..2748    +  promoter       SV40 promoter (fragment): SV40 enhancer and early promoter
   2769..3002    +  rep_origin     f1 ori (fragment) (sequence partly withheld): f1 bacteriophage origin of replication; arrow indicates direction of (+) strand synthesis
   3007..3054    +  protein_bind   FRT: FLP-mediated recombination occurs in the 8-bp core sequence TCTAGAAA (Turan and Bode, 2011). FLP recombinase from the Saccharomyces cerevisiae 2μ plasmid
   3062..4084    +  CDS            HygR: aminoglycoside phosphotransferase from E. coli; aph(4)-Ia; confers resistance to hygromycin
   4094..4219    +  CDS            ble (fragment): BLE_KLEPN - Experimental evidence at protein level: Swiss-Prot protein existence level 1. Binding protein with a strong affinity to the bleomycin family of antibiotics. Binds to CL990; an antimitotic-antibiotic compound. From Klebsiella pneumoniae.
   4214..4335    +  polyA_signal   SV40 poly(A) signal: SV40 polyadenylation signal
   4408..4424    -  protein_bind   lac operator: The lac repressor binds to the lac operator to inhibit transcription in E. coli. This inhibition can be relieved by adding lactose or isopropyl-β-D-thiogalactopyranoside (IPTG). lac repressor encoded by lacI
   4432..4462    -  promoter       lac promoter: promoter for the E. coli lac operon
   4477..4498    -  protein_bind   CAP binding site: CAP binding activates transcription in the presence of cAMP. E. coli catabolite activator protein
   4511..4603    -  CDS            lacI (fragment): lac repressor; lacI; The lac repressor binds to the lac operator to inhibit transcription in E. coli. This inhibition can be relieved by adding lactose or isopropyl-β-D-thiogalactopyranoside (IPTG).
   4786..5374    -  rep_origin     ori: high-copy-number ColE1/pMB1/pBR322/pUC origin of replication
   5545..6405    -  CDS            AmpR: β-lactamase; bla; confers resistance to ampicillin, carbenicillin, and related antibiotics
   6406..6510    -  promoter       AmpR promoter: bla
   6569..6621    -  misc_feature   bom (fragment): basis of mobility region from pBR322
