[The description below was written by a language model from this plasmid's Addgene catalogue record and pLannotate feature annotations shown in this document.]
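Description:
MAC_C_PLRKT is a mammalian expression plasmid that produces human PLGRKT (the plasminogen receptor also known as C9orf46) carrying a C-terminal MAC-tag. It is built on the MAC-tag-C Gateway destination backbone, and the open reading frame was transferred by Gateway cloning from a human ORFeome collection clone, leaving attB1 and attB2 sites flanking the insert. In E. coli the plasmid is maintained at high copy through a ColE1/pUC-type origin and selected with ampicillin via the β-lactamase gene. Fragments of an f1 origin, the lac promoter/operator region and a pBR322 bom site are backbone remnants.

Expression is driven by the CMV immediate-early enhancer and promoter. This is followed by short matches to tet operator-containing promoters, which suggests a tetracycline-regulatable CMV/TetO arrangement, although the catalogue fields do not state this. Downstream of attB2, the annotation detects an E. coli birA-derived coding sequence, the biotin ligase portion of the tag; the remaining tag elements are not individually annotated. A bGH polyadenylation signal terminates the transcript. An FRT site sits immediately upstream of a hygromycin resistance gene that has an SV40 polyadenylation signal but no annotated promoter of its own. This layout is typical of vectors designed for FLP-mediated integration into a genomic FRT landing site, where hygromycin resistance is gained only on correct insertion.

According to the associated publication title, the MAC-tag is compatible with both affinity purification mass spectrometry and BioID proximity labelling. The construct is therefore suited to mapping the protein interactions and subcellular localisation of PLGRKT from a single tagged expression construct.
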