Addgene plasmid #111673: MAC_C_PLRKT
Purpose: MAC-tagged gene expression
Depositing lab: Markku Varjosalo. Depositing organization: University of Helsinki, Institute of Biotechnology. Publication: An AP-MS- and BioID-compatible MAC-tag enables comprehensive mapping of protein interactions and subcellular localizations. Liu X, Salokas K, Tamene F, Jiu Y, Weldatsadik RG, Ohman T, Varjosalo M. Nat Commun. 2018 Mar 22;9(1):1188. doi: 10.1038/s41467-018-03523-2. PubMed 29568061.
Backbone
  Vector backbone: MAC-tag-C
  Backbone manufacturer: Markku Varjosalo, Addgene plasmid #108077
  Vector type: Mammalian Expression
Growth in bacteria
  Bacterial resistance: Ampicillin, 100 μg/mL
  Growth temperature: 37°C
  Growth strain: DH5alpha
  Copy number: High Copy
Gene/Insert
  Gene/Insert name: PLRKT (alt name: PLGRKT)
  Species: H. sapiens (human)
  Entrez Gene: PLGRKT (a.k.a. AD025, C9orf46, MDS030, PLG-RKT, Plg-R(KT))
  Cloning method: Gateway Cloning
Terms and licenses: Academic/Nonprofit Terms; Industry Terms: Not Available to Industry
Depositor comments: CCSB-DFCI hORFeome collection(11083_G04)
How to cite: MAC_C_PLRKT was a gift from Markku Varjosalo (Addgene plasmid # 111673 ; http://n2t.net/addgene:111673 ; RRID:Addgene_111673)
